Addgene plasmid #24959: pCS2 xBicaudal-C
Depositing lab: Edward De Robertis. Depositing organization: University of California, Los Angeles (UCLA). Publication: The Xenopus homologue of Bicaudal-C is a localized maternal mRNA that can induce endoderm formation. Wessely O, De Robertis EM. Development. 2000 May . 127(10):2053-62. PubMed 10769230.
Backbone
  Vector backbone: pCS2
  Backbone size w/o insert (bp): 4100
  Vector type: Mammalian Expression
Growth in bacteria
  Bacterial resistance: Ampicillin, 100 μg/mL
  Growth temperature: 37°C
  Growth strain: DH5alpha
  Copy number: High Copy
Gene/Insert
  Gene/Insert name: Bicaudal-C
  Species: X. laevis (frog)
  Insert size (bp): 3300
  Entrez Gene: bicc1-b (a.k.a. bicc1, xBic-C, x-Bic-C, Bicaudal-C)
  Cloning method: Restriction Enzyme; 5′ cloning site EcoRI (not destroyed); 3′ cloning site XhoI (not destroyed)
  Sequencing primers: 5′ SP6; 3′ T7
Terms and licenses: Academic/Nonprofit Terms; Industry Terms: Not Available to Industry
Depositor comments: For sense mRNA cut with NotI, transcribe with SP6 For antisense cut with BamHI, transcribe with T7
How to cite: pCS2 xBicaudal-C was a gift from Edward De Robertis (Addgene plasmid # 24959 ; http://n2t.net/addgene:24959 ; RRID:Addgene_24959)
