[The description below was written by a language model from this plasmid's Addgene catalogue record.]
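Description:
pCS2 xBicaudal-C carries the Xenopus laevis homologue of Bicaudal-C (Entrez gene bicc1-b, also called xBic-C) in the pCS2 backbone, which the catalogue classes as a mammalian expression vector. The insert of roughly 3.3 kb was placed by restriction cloning between EcoRI at the 5′ end and XhoI at the 3′ end, with both sites retained, in a backbone of about 4.1 kb. The plasmid is maintained in E. coli as a high-copy plasmid under ampicillin selection. No feature table accompanies the record, so the promoter driving expression in cells, the polyadenylation signal and the origin of replication are not explicitly stated. No epitope tags or fusion partners are listed.

The insert is flanked by bacteriophage promoters: SP6 on the 5′ side and T7 on the 3′ side, which also serve as the sequencing primer sites. The depositor's comments show that the plasmid is meant mainly as an in vitro transcription template. Linearising with NotI and transcribing with SP6 gives sense mRNA, while cutting with BamHI and transcribing with T7 gives antisense RNA. Synthetic sense mRNA of this kind is typically microinjected into frog embryos or oocytes for gain-of-function studies, and antisense transcripts are typically used as hybridisation probes to map transcript distribution. Both uses fit the associated publication, which describes Xenopus Bicaudal-C as a localized maternal mRNA that can induce endoderm formation.
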