>Addgene plasmid #24959 | pCS2 xBicaudal-C | addgene partial sequence | sequence record 30922 | 24959 with SP6
GATCCCATCGATTCGAATTCAAGGGGCCGCTCTAGAACTAGTGGATCCCCCGGGCTGCAGGAATTCCGTG
ACGTCAGGCGCTAGTCCCAGAGCGGAGGGACACTAGCGGCGCGCGCAGGCGGAGAGGAGTCAGTCGGTGA
GTGAGTGCGCGGGGCAGGGAGTGAGTTGGACTTGCGCTTCTCTCCCGACTCTGAGCAGCGAGTGCGCCCC
GGGCGCTGAGTAGAATGGCGGCTCAGTGCGAGTCTATCGGCGGAGACATGAACCAGTCGGACCCGGGATC
CAATAGCGAGCGGAGCGCTGACTCCCCAGTCCCGGGCTCAGAGGATGATTCCCCCCACGATCCTGAGTGG
AGAGAGGAAAGGTTCCGCGTGGATCGGAAGAAGCTCGAGACAATGTTACAAGCTGCTGCTGAAGGAAAAG
GAAAAAGTGGAGAAGATTTCTTTCAGAAGATTATGGAAGAGACAAACACGCAGATCGCTTGGCCGTCCAA
GCTGAAGATTGGGGCAAAGTCAAAGAAAGATCCGCACATTAAAGTCTCCGGCAAGAAAGAAAATGTGAAG
GAAGCGAAGGAGAGGATCATGTCAGTGCTGGACACTAAGAGTAACCGGGTGACATTGAAGATGGATGTGT
TGCACACCGAGCATTCGCACGTCATTGGGAAAGGTGGCAACAACATCAAGAAAGTGATGGAAGAAACCGG
CT
